Addgene plasmid #63825: mRFP1-36
Purpose: A member of an RBS library for mRFP1 with different translation rates
Depositing lab: Howard Salis. Depositing organization: Pennsylvania State University. Publication: Efficient search, mapping, and optimization of multi-protein genetic systems in diverse bacteria. Farasat I, Kushwaha M, Collens J, Easterbrook M, Guido M, Salis HM. Mol Syst Biol. 2014 Jun 21;10:731. doi: 10.15252/msb.20134955. PubMed 24952589.
Backbone
  Vector backbone: FTV
  Vector type: Bacterial Expression
Growth in bacteria
  Bacterial resistance: Chloramphenicol, 25 μg/mL
  Growth temperature: 37°C
  Growth strain: DH10B
  Copy number: High Copy
Gene/Insert
  Gene/Insert name: mRFP1
  Species: Synthetic
  Mutation: Codon optimized for E.coli
  Promoter: J23100
  Cloning method: Restriction Enzyme; 5′ cloning site unknown (unknown if destroyed); 3′ cloning site unknown (unknown if destroyed)
  Sequencing primers: 5′ RNAde-BB-3 (tacggacgaccttcaccttc)
Terms and licenses: Academic/Nonprofit Terms; Industry Terms: Not Available to Industry
How to cite: mRFP1-36 was a gift from Howard Salis (Addgene plasmid # 63825 ; http://n2t.net/addgene:63825 ; RRID:Addgene_63825)
