[The description below was written by a language model from this plasmid's Addgene catalogue record and pLannotate feature annotations shown in this document.]
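Description:
mRFP1-36 is a small (about 2.8 kb) bacterial expression plasmid built on the FTV backbone and intended for use in E. coli. It replicates from a high-copy ColE1/pMB1-type origin and is selected with chloramphenicol through a cat (chloramphenicol acetyltransferase) gene driven by its own cat promoter. This marker is followed by a lambda t0 terminator that insulates it from the rest of the plasmid.

The payload is a single reporter cassette encoding mRFP1, a monomeric, constitutively fluorescent red protein derived from Discosoma, here in a synthetic version codon-optimized for E. coli. The catalogue lists the constitutive Anderson-series promoter J23100. The automated annotation instead flags a partial match to the closely related J23119 just upstream of the coding sequence, which probably reflects the sequence similarity among members of this promoter family rather than a different part. Between the promoter and the start codon lies a short untranslated region that would contain the ribosome binding site, although the feature table does not annotate it and the record does not describe its specific sequence or strength. Downstream, transcription is stopped by a series of terminators (rrnB T1, T7Te and a second rrnB T1).

The plasmid is one member of a library of mRFP1 constructs that differ in their ribosome binding sites and therefore in their translation initiation rates. With the promoter and coding sequence held constant, red fluorescence reports RBS-dependent expression level. Such a series is useful for mapping and tuning protein expression across a range of translation rates in bacterial genetic systems.
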