Features (pLannotate 1.2.2; 9 found; start..end, strand, type, name):
     66..90      +  promoter       J23119(SpeI) promoter (fragment): bacterial promoter (Registry of Standard Biological Parts BBa J23119) modified to end with an SpeI site
    143..817     +  CDS            mRFP1: mRFP1 is a basic (constitutively fluorescent) red fluorescent protein published in 2002, derived from Discosoma sp.. It is reported to be a somewhat slowly-maturing monomer with low acid sensitivity.
    865..936     +  terminator     rrnB T1 terminator: transcription terminator T1 from the E. coli rrnB gene
    952..979     +  terminator     T7Te terminator: phage T7 early transcription terminator
   1021..1107    +  terminator     rrnB T1 terminator: Escherichia coli rrnB; transcription terminator T1 from the E. coli rrnB gene
   1272..1860    -  rep_origin     ori: high-copy-number ColE1/pMB1/pBR322/pUC origin of replication
   1949..2043    -  terminator     lambda t0 terminator: transcription terminator from phage lambda
   2067..2723    -  CDS            cat: CAT_ECOLX - Experimental evidence at protein level: Swiss-Prot protein existence level 1. This enzyme is an effector of chloramphenicol resistance in bacteria. From Escherichia coli. This protein is used as a marker in many commonly used cloning vectors, such as pACYC184.
   2724..13      -  promoter       cat promoter (across the origin): promoter of the E. coli cat gene encoding chloramphenicol acetyltransferase
>Addgene plasmid #63825 | mRFP1-36 | depositor full sequence | sequence record 106558 | Full Sequence
TACGTGCCGATCAACGTCTCATTTTCGCCAGATATCCTCGAGCGCGGAATTCCCTAGGGGATCCGTTGAC
GGCTAGCTCAGTCCTAGGTACAGTGCTAGCTTCTAGAAACGACGTCGACGATCACAACTTGAGGAGGTAT
TCATGGCGAGCTCTGAAGACGTTATCAAAGAGTTCATGCGTTTCAAAGTTCGTATGGAAGGTTCCGTTAA
CGGTCACGAGTTCGAAATCGAAGGTGAAGGTGAAGGTCGTCCGTACGAAGGTACCCAGACCGCTAAACTG
AAAGTTACCAAAGGTGGTCCGCTGCCGTTCGCTTGGGACATCCTGTCCCCGCAGTTCCAGTACGGTTCCA
AAGCTTACGTTAAACACCCGGCTGACATCCCGGACTACCTGAAACTGTCCTTCCCGGAAGGTTTCAAATG
GGAACGTGTTATGAACTTCGAAGACGGTGGTGTTGTTACCGTTACCCAGGACTCCTCCCTGCAAGACGGT
GAGTTCATCTACAAAGTTAAACTGCGTGGTACCAACTTCCCGTCCGACGGTCCGGTTATGCAGAAAAAAA
CCATGGGTTGGGAAGCTTCCACCGAACGTATGTACCCGGAAGACGGTGCTCTGAAAGGTGAAATCAAAAT
GCGTCTGAAACTGAAAGACGGTGGTCACTACGACGCTGAAGTTAAAACCACCTACATGGCTAAAAAACCG
GTTCAGCTGCCGGGTGCTTACAAAACCGACATCAAACTGGACATCACCTCCCACAACGAAGACTACACCA
TCGTTGAACAGTACGAACGTGCTGAAGGTCGTCACTCCACCGGTGCTTAATAAGGCCGGCCGTGCTAGTG
TAGATCGCTACTAGAGCCAGGCATCAAATAAAACGAAAGGCTCAGTCGAAAGACTGGGCCTTTCGTTTTA
TCTGTTGTTTGTCGGTGAACGCTCTCTACTAGAGTCACACTGGCTCACCTTCGGGTGGGCCTTTCTGCGT
TTATACAATTGACTAGTCTGCAGAAAAGCGGCCGCGGCATCAAATAAAACGAAAGGCTCAGTCGAAAGAC
TGGGCCTTTCGTTTTATCTGTTGTTTGTCGGTGAACGCTCTCCTGAGTAGGACAAATCCGCCGCCCTAGA
GCATGCGCGTTCGGCTGCGGCGAGCGGTATCAGCTCACTCAAAGGCGGTAATACGGTTATCCACAGAATC
AGGGGATAACGCAGGAAAGAACATGTGAGCAAAAGGCCAGCAAAAGGCCAGGAACCGTAAAAAGGCCGCG
TTGCTGGCGTTTTTCCATAGGCTCCGCCCCCCTGACGAGCATCACAAAAATCGACGCTCAAGTCAGAGGT
GGCGAAACCCGACAGGACTATAAAGATACCAGGCGTTTCCCCCTGGAAGCTCCCTCGTGCGCTCTCCTGT
TCCGACCCTGCCGCTTACCGGATACCTGTCCGCCTTTCTCCCTTCGGGAAGCGTGGCGCTTTCTCATAGC
TCACGCTGTAGGTATCTCAGTTCGGTGTAGGTCGTTCGCTCCAAGCTGGGCTGTGTGCACGAACCCCCCG
TTCAGCCCGACCGCTGCGCCTTATCCGGTAACTATCGTCTTGAGTCCAACCCGGTAAGACACGACTTATC
GCCACTGGCAGCAGCCACTGGTAACAGGATTAGCAGAGCGAGGTATGTAGGCGGTGCTACAGAGTTCTTG
AAGTGGTGGCCTAACTACGGCTACACTAGAAGGACAGTATTTGGTATCTGCGCTCTGCTGAAGCCAGTTA
CCTTCGGAAAAAGAGTTGGTAGCTCTTGATCCGGCAAACAAACCACCGCTGGTAGCGGTGGTTTTTTTGT
TTGCAAGCAGCAGATTACGCGCAGAAAAAAAGGATCTCAAGAAGATCCTTTGATCTTTTCTACGGGGTCT
GACGCTCAGTGGAACGAAAACTCACGTTAAGGGATTTTGGTCATGCCCGGGTGCTTGGATTCTCACCAAT
AAAAAACGCCCGGCGGCAACCGAGCGTTCTGAACAAATCCAGATGGAGTTCTGAGGTCATTACTGGATCT
ATCAACAGGAGTCCAAGCGGTACCGATATCAAATTACGCCCCGCCCTGCCACTCATCGCAGTACTGTTGT
AATTCATTAAGCATTCTGCCGACATGGAAGCCATCACAAACGGCATGATGAACCTGAATCGCCAGCGGCA
TCAGCACCTTGTCGCCTTGCGTATAATATTTGCCCATGGTGAAAACGGGGGCGAAGAAGTTGTCCATATT
GGCCACGTTTAAATCAAAACTGGTGAAACTCACCCAGGGATTGGCTGAGACGAAAAACATATTCTCAATA
AACCCTTTAGGGAAATAGGCCAGGTTTTCACCGTAACACGCCACATCTTGCGAATATATGTGTAGAAACT
GCCGGAAATCGTCGTGGTATTCACTCCAGAGCGATGAAAACGTTTCAGTTTGCTCATGGAAAACGGTGTA
ACAAGGGTGAACACTATCCCATATCACCAGCTCACCGTCTTTCATTGCCATACGAAATTCCGGATGAGCA
TTCATCAGGCGGGCAAGAATGTGAATAAAGGCCGGATAAAACTTGTGCTTATTTTTCTTTACGGTCTTTA
AAAAGGCCGTAATATCCAGCTGAACGGTCTGGTTATAGGTACATTGAGCAACTGACTGAAATGCCTCAAA
ATGTTCTTTACGATGCCATTGGGATATATCAACGGTGGTATATCCAGTGATTTTTTTCTCCATTTTAGCT
TCCTTAGCTCCTGAAAATCTCGATAACTCAAAAAATACGCCCGGTAGTGATCTTATTTCATTATGGTGAA
AGTTGGAACCTCT
