>Addgene plasmid #63825 | mRFP1-36 | addgene partial sequence | sequence record 108517 | jkRFP-F 5'-tggtcactacgacgctgaag-3'
CCGACATCAAACTGGACATCACCTCCCACAACGAAGACTACACCATCGTTGAACAGTACGAACGTGCTGA
AGGTCGTCACTCCACCGGTGCTTAATAAGGCCGGCCGTGCTAGTGTAGATCGCTACTAGAGCCAGGCATC
AAATAAAACGAAAGGCTCAGTCGAAAGACTGGGCCTTTCGTTTTATCTGTTGTTTGTCGGTGAACGCTCT
CTACTAGAGTCACACTGGCTCACCTTCGGGTGGGCCTTTCTGCGTTTATACAATTGACTAGTCCAACTGC
AGAAAAGCGGCCGCGGCATCAAATAAAACGAAAGGCTCAGTCGAAAGACTGGGCCTTTCGTTTTATCTGT
TGTTTGTCGGTGAACGCTCTCCTGAGTAGGACAAATCCGCCGCCCTAGAGCATGCGCGTTCGGCTGCGGC
GAGCGGTATCAGCTCACTCAAAGGCGGTAATACGGTTATCCACAGAATCAGGGGATAACGCAGGAAAGAA
CATGTGAGCAAAAGGCCAGCAAAAGGCCAGGAACCGTAAAAAGGCCGCGTTGCTGGCGTTTTTCCATAGG
CTCCGCCCCCCTGACGAGCATCACAAAAATCGACGCTCAAGTCAGAGGTGGCGAAACCCGACAGGACTAT
AAAGATACCAGGCGTTTCCCCCTGGAAGCTCCCTCGTGCGCTCTCCTGTTCCGACCCTGCCGCTTACCGG
ATACCTGT
