>Addgene plasmid #63825 | mRFP1-36 | addgene partial sequence | sequence record 108518 | jkRFP-R 5'-gctttggaaccgtactggaa-3'
CTTTCAGTTTAGCGGTCTGGGTACCTTCGTACGGACGACCTTCACCTTCACCTTCGATTTCGAACTCGTG
ACCGTTAACGGAACCTTCCATACGAACTTTGAAACGCATGAACTCTTTGATAACGTCTTCAGAGCTCGCC
ATGAATACCTCCTCAAGTTGTGATCGTCGACGTCGTTTCTAGAAGCTAGCACTGTACCTAGGACTGAGCT
AGCCGTCAACGGATCCCCTAGGGAATTCCGCGCTCGAGGATATCTGGCGAAAATGAGACGTTGATCGGCA
CGTAAGAGGTTCCAACTTTCACCATAATGAAATAAGATCACTACCGGGCGTATTTTTTGAGTTATCGAGA
TTTTCAGGAGCTAAGGAAGCTAAAATGGAGAAAAAAATCACTGGATATACCACCGTTGATATATCCCAAT
GGCATCGTAAAGAACATTTTGAGGCATTTCAGTCAGTTGCTCAATGTACCTATAACCAGACCGTTCAGCT
GGATATTACGGCCTTTTTAAAGACCGTAAAGAAAAATAAGCACAAGTTTTATCCGGCCTTTATTCACATT
CTTGCCCGCCTGATGAATGCTCATCCGGAATTTCGTATGGCAATGAAAGACGGTGAGCTGGTGATATGGG
ATAGTGTTCACCCTTGTTACACCGTTTTCCATGAGCAAACTGAAACGTTTTCATCGCTCTGGAGTGAATA
CCACGACGATTTCCGGCAGTTTCTACACATATATTCGCAAGATGTGGCGTGTTACGGTG
